Addgene plasmid #126042: pTX1-SMN2-exon7-ESE1
Purpose: In-vitro-transcription of SMN2-exon7-ESE1 RNA in NMR tube for "Systems NMR" analysis
Depositing lab: Frédéric Allain. Depositing organization: ETH Zurich (Swiss Federal Institute of Technology). Publication: Systems NMR: single-sample quantification of RNA, proteins and metabolites for biomolecular network analysis. Nikolaev Y, Ripin N, Soste M, Picotti P, Iber D, Allain FH. Nat Methods. 2019 Aug;16(8):743-749. doi: 10.1038/s41592-019-0495-7. Epub 2019 Jul 29. PubMed 31363225.
Backbone
  Vector backbone: pTX1 (pUC19 derived)
Growth in bacteria
  Bacterial resistance: Ampicillin, 100 μg/mL
  Growth temperature: 37°C
  Growth strain: DH5alpha
  Copy number: High Copy
Gene/Insert
  Gene/Insert name: SMN2 exon7 ESE1
  gRNA/shRNA sequence: GCACCACACGGGUUUUAGACAAAAUCCG
  Species: H. sapiens (human), Synthetic
Terms and licenses: Academic/Nonprofit Terms; Industry Terms: Not Available to Industry
How to cite: pTX1-SMN2-exon7-ESE1 was a gift from Frédéric Allain (Addgene plasmid # 126042 ; http://n2t.net/addgene:126042 ; RRID:Addgene_126042)
