[The description below was written by a language model from this plasmid's Addgene catalogue record and pLannotate feature annotations shown in this document.]
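Description:
pTX1-SMN2-exon7-ESE1 is a small (about 2.4 kb) bacterial plasmid that serves as a DNA template for in vitro transcription of a short RNA. It is built on pTX1, a pUC19-derived backbone, and is maintained in E. coli through a high-copy ColE1/pUC-type origin of replication. Selection is with ampicillin, using a β-lactamase gene driven by its native bla promoter. The automated annotation also picks up short fragments resembling rop and the pBR322 bom region. These appear to be backbone remnants rather than functional elements, which fits the plasmid's listing as high copy.

The payload is a compact T7 transcription unit. A T7 RNA polymerase promoter (annotated as a fragment) sits at the start of the record and a T7 terminator lies roughly 100 nt downstream. The insert between them is described as SMN2 exon 7 ESE1, a short RNA of human/synthetic origin; by its name it corresponds to an exonic splicing enhancer element from exon 7 of SMN2. The feature table does not annotate the insert itself. The short "SET1" hit just upstream of the terminator is probably flanking phage T7-derived sequence, not an expressed solubility tag, because the construct is designed to produce RNA and not protein.

The stated purpose is transcription of this RNA directly in an NMR tube for "Systems NMR" analysis, an approach that quantifies RNA, proteins and metabolites together in a single sample to study biomolecular networks. The plasmid carries no eukaryotic expression elements or reporters.
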