Features (pLannotate 1.2.2; 8 found; start..end, strand, type, name):
      7..24      +  promoter       T7 promoter (fragment): promoter for bacteriophage T7 RNA polymerase
     66..115     +  CDS            SET1 (fragment): solubility-enhancement tag derived from T7 phage gene 10B
    123..170     +  terminator     T7 terminator: transcription terminator for bacteriophage T7 RNA polymerase
    374..962     -  rep_origin     ori: high-copy-number ColE1/pMB1/pBR322/pUC origin of replication
   1133..1993    -  CDS            AmpR: β-lactamase; bla; confers resistance to ampicillin, carbenicillin, and related antibiotics
   1994..2098    -  promoter       AmpR promoter: bla
   2193..2228    +  CDS            rop (fragment): Rop protein, which maintains plasmids at low copy number; rop
   2330..2379    +  misc_feature   bom (fragment): basis of mobility region from pBR322
>Addgene plasmid #126042 | pTX1-SMN2-exon7-ESE1 | addgene full sequence | sequence record 246193 | Addgene NGS Result
AGATCTTAATACGACTCACTATAGCACCACACGGGTTTTAGACAAAATCCGTGAGACCGGATCCGGCTGC
TAACAAAGCCCGAAAGGAAGCTGAGTTGGCTGCTGCCACCGCTGAGCAATAACTAGCATAACCCCTTGGG
GCCTCTAAACGGGTCTTGAGGGGTTTTTTGCTGAAAGGAGGAACTATATCCGAATTCGCTTCCTCGCTCA
CTGACTCGCTGCGCTCGGTCGTTCGGCTGCGGCGAGCGGTATCAGCTCACTCAAAGGCGGTAATACGGTT
ATCCACAGAATCAGGGGATAACGCAGGAAAGAACATGTGAGCAAAAGGCCAGCAAAAGGCCAGGAACCGT
AAAAAGGCCGCGTTGCTGGCGTTTTTCCATAGGCTCCGCCCCCCTGACGAGCATCACAAAAATCGACGCT
CAAGTCAGAGGTGGCGAAACCCGACAGGACTATAAAGATACCAGGCGTTTCCCCCTGGAAGCTCCCTCGT
GCGCTCTCCTGTTCCGACCCTGCCGCTTACCGGATACCTGTCCGCCTTTCTCCCTTCGGGAAGCGTGGCG
CTTTCTCATAGCTCACGCTGTAGGTATCTCAGTTCGGTGTAGGTCGTTCGCTCCAAGCTGGGCTGTGTGC
ACGAACCCCCCGTTCAGCCCGACCGCTGCGCCTTATCCGGTAACTATCGTCTTGAGTCCAACCCGGTAAG
ACACGACTTATCGCCACTGGCAGCAGCCACTGGTAACAGGATTAGCAGAGCGAGGTATATAGGCGGTGCT
ACAGAGTTCTTGAAGTGGTGGCCTAACTACGGCTACACTAGAAGAACAGTATTTGGTATCTGCGCTCTGC
TGAAGCCAGTTACCTTCGGAAAAAGAGTTGGTAGCTCTTGATCCGGCAAACAAACCACCGCTGGTAGCGG
TGGTTTTTTTGTTTGCAAGCAGCAGATTACGCGCAGAAAAAAAGGATCTCAAGAAGATCCTTTGATCTTT
TCTACGGGGTCTGACGCTCAGTGGAACGAAAACTCACGTTAAGGGATTTTGGTCATGAGATTATCAAAAA
GGATCTTCACCTAGATCCTTTTAAATTAAAAATGAAGTTTTAAATCAATCTAAAGTATATATGAGTAAAC
TTGGTCTGACAGTTACCAATGCTTAATCAGTGAGGCACCTATCTCAGCGATCTGTCTATTTCGTTCATCC
ATAGTTGCCTGACTCCCCGTCGTGTAGATAACTACGATACGGGAGGGCTTACCATCTGGCCCCAGTGCAG
CAATGATACCGCGGGAACCACGCTCACCGGCTCCAGATTTATCAGCAATAAACCAGCCAGCCGGAAGGGC
CGAGCGCAGAAGTGGTCCTGCAACTTTATCCGCCTCCATCCAGTCTATTAATTGTTGCCGGGAAGCTAGA
GTAAGTAGTTCGCCAGTTAATAGTTTGCGCAACGTTGTTGCCATTGCTACAGGCATCGTGGTGTCACGCT
CGTCGTTTGGTATGGCTTCATTCAGCTCCGGTTCCCAACGATCAAGGCGAGTTACATGATCCCCCATGTT
GTGCAAAAAAGCGGTTAGCTCCTTCGGTCCTCCGATCGTTGTCAGAAGTAAGTTGGCCGCAGTGTTATCA
CTCATGGTTATGGCAGCACTGCATAATTCTCTTACTGTCATGCCATCCGTAAGATGCTTTTCTGTGACTG
GTGAGTACTCAACCAAGTCATTCTGAGAATAGTGTATGCGGCGACCGAGTTGCTCTTGCCCGGCGTCAAT
ACGGGATAATACCGCGCCACATAGCAGAACTTTAAAAGTGCTCATCATTGGAAAACGTTCTTCGGGGCGA
AAACTCTCAAGGATCTTACCGCTGTTGAGATCCAGTTCGATGTAACCCACTCGTGCACCCAACTGATCTT
CAGCATCTTTTACTTTCACCAGCGTTTCTGGGTGAGCAAAAACAGGAAGGCAAAATGCCGCAAAAAAGGG
AATAAGGGCGACACGGAAATGTTGAATACTCATACTCTTCCTTTTTCAATATTATTGAAGCATTTATCAG
GGTTATTGTCTCATGAGCGGATACATATTTGAATGTATTTAGAAAAATAAACAAATAGGGGTTCCGCGCA
CATTTCCCCGAAAAGTGCCACCTGACGTCTAAGAAACCATTATTATCATGACATTAACCTATAAAAATAG
GCGTATCACGAGGCCCTTTCGTCTCGCGCGTTTCGGTGATGACGGTGAAAACCTCTGACACATGCAGCTC
CCGGAGACGGTCACAGCTTGTCTGTAAGCGGATGCCGGGAGCAGACAAGCCCGTCAGGGCGCGTCAGCGG
GTGTTGGCGGGTGTCGGGGCTGGCTTAACTATGCGGCATCAGAGCAGATTGTACTGAGAGTGCACCATA
