>Addgene plasmid #126042 | pTX1-SMN2-exon7-ESE1 | depositor partial sequence | sequence record 241231 | Encoded RNA
GCACCACACGGGUUUUAGACAAAAUCCG
